>Addgene plasmid #233694 | AAV 9P31-hSyn-Venus-P2A-Tau-RING I18R/M72E | addgene full sequence | sequence record 469452 | Addgene NGS Result
ATGGTTGCTTTGACGTATGCGGTGTGAAATACCGCACAGATGCGTAAGGAGAAAATACCGCATCAGGCGC
CCCTGCAGGCAGCTGCGCGCTCGCTCGCTCACTGAGGCCGCCCGGGCAAAGCCCGGGCGTCGGGCGACCT
TTGGTCGCCCGGCCTCAGTGAGCGAGCGAGCGCGCAGAGAGGGAGTGGCCAACTCCATCACTAGGGGTTC
CTGCGGCCGCTCGGTCCGCACGTGGTTACCTACAAAATCAGAAGGACAGGGAAGGGAGCAGTGGTTCACG
CCTGTAATCCCAGCAATTTGGGAGGCCAAGGTGGGTAGATCACCTGAGATTAGGAGTTGGAGACCAGCCT
GGCCAATATGGTGAAACCCCGTCTCTACCAAAAAAACAAAAATTAGCTGAGCCTGGTCATGCATGCCTGG
AATCCCAACAACTCGGGAGGCTGAGGCAGGAGAATCGCTTGAACCCAGGAGGCGGAGATTGCAGTGAGCC
AAGATTGTGCCACTGCACTCCAGCTTGGTTCCCAATAGACCCCGCAGGCCCTACAGGTTGTCTTCCCAAC
TTGCCCCTTGCTCCATACCACCCCCCTCCACCCCATAATATTATAGAAGGACACCTAGTCAGACAAAATG
ATGCAACTTAATTTTATTAGGACAAGGCTGGTGGGCACTGGAGTGGCAACTTCCAGGGCCAGGAGAGGCA
CTGGGGAGGGGTCACAGGGATGCCACCCGTAGATCTCTCGAGCAGCGCTCGGTATCGATGCGGGGAGGCG
GCCCAAAGGGAGATCCGACTCGTCTGAGGGCGAAGGCGAAGACGCGGAAGAGGCCGCAGAGCCGGCAGCA
GGCCGCGGGAAGGAAGGTCCGCTGGATTGAGGGCCGAAGGGACGTAGCAGAAGGACGTCCCGCGCAGAAT
CCAGGTGGCAACATAGGCGAGCAGCCAAGGAAAGGACGATGATTTCCCCGACAACACCACGGAATTGTCA
GTGCCCAACAGCCGAGCCCCTGTCCAGCAGCGGGCAAGGCAGGCGGCGATGAGTTCCGCCGTGGCAATAG
GGAGGGGGAAAGCGAAAGTCCCGGAAAGGAGCTGACAGGTGGTGGCAATGCCCCAACCAGTGGGGGTTGC
GTCAGCAAACACAGTGCACACCACGCCACGTTGCCTGACAACGGGCCACAACTCCTCATAAAGAGACAGC
AACCAGGATTTATACAAGGAGGAGAAAATGAAAGCCATACGGGAAGCAATAGCATGATACAAAGGCATTA
AAGCAGCGTATCCACATAGCGTAAAAGGAGCAACATAGTTAAGAATACCAGTCAATCTTTCACAAATTTT
GTAATCCAGAGGTTGATTATCGATAAGCTTGATATCTTACTCTCTGGCCTCTTGGGAGATCTCTTTCAGG
TTGTTGACCTCGTTGGCCAGCTGCCGGTTAGGCCGCAGGTTCTTCAGCAGGAATCTCTGTCTGCACACAG
GGCACACAGATCCGCCGCCTTTGCCGACTTGGCTGATGCACTCTTGGCAGAAGCTGTGGCCGCATTCGAT
GGACACGGGTTCCACGAAGGGGTCCAGACACCTAGGACAGGTCACTTCTTCCCACATCATGGTCAGTCTG
GCGGCAGAGGCCATCGATCCGCCACCACCGGAGCCGAATTCCAAACCCTGCTTGGCCAGGGAGGCAGACA
CCTCGTCAGCTAGCGTGGCGAGCTGGGGCGAGTCTACCATGTCGATGCTGCCGGTGGAGGAGACATTGCT
GAGATGCCGTGGAGACGTGTCCCCAGACACCACTGGCGACTTGTACACGATCTCCGCCCCGTGGTCTGTC
TTGGCTTTGGCGTTCTCGCGGAAGGTCAGCTTGTGGGTTTCAATCTTTTTATTTCCTCCGCCAGGGACGT
GGGTGATATTGTCCAGGGACCCAATCTTCGACTGGACTCTGTCCTTGAAGTCAAGCTTCTCAGATTTTAC
TTCCACCTGGCCACCTCCTGGTTTATGATGGATGTTGCCTAATGAGCCACACTTAGAGGTCACCTTGCTC
AGGTCAACTGGTTTGTAGACTATTTGCACACTGCCGCCTCCACTGACGTGTTTGATATTATCCTTTGATC
CACACTTGGACTGGACGTTGCTAAGATCCAGCTTCTTATTAATTATCTGCACCTTCCCGCCTCCCGGCTG
GTGCTTCAGGTTCTCAGTGGAGCCGATCTTGGACTTGACATTCTTCAGGTCTGGCATGGGCACGGGGGCT
GTCTGCAGGCGGCTCTTGGCGGAAGACGGCGACTTGGGTGGAGTACGGACCACTGCCACCTTCTTGGGCT
CCCGGGTGGGTGGGGTTGGAAGGGACGGGGTACGGGAGCGGCTGCCGGGAGTGCCTGGGGAGCCGGGGCT
GCTGTAGCCGCTGCGATCCCCTGATTTTGGAGGTTCACCAGAGCTGGGTGGTGTCTTTGGAGCGGGCGGG
GTTTTTGCTGGAATCCTGGTGGCGTTGGCCTGGCCCTTCTGGCCTGGAGGGGCTGCTCCCCGCGGTGTGG
CGATCTTCGTTTTACCATCAGCCCCCTTGGCTTTTTTGTCATCGCTTCCAGTCCCGTCTTTGCTTTTACT
GACCATGCGAGCTTGGGTCACGTGACCAGCAGCTTCGTCTTCCAGGCTGGGGGTGTCTCCAATGCCTGCT
TCTTCAGCTTTCAGGCCAGCGTCCGTGTCACCCTCTTGGTCTTGGTGCATGGTGTAGCCCCCCTGATCTT
TCCTGTCCCCCAACCCGTACGTCCCAGCGTGATCTTCCATCACTTCGAACTCCTGGCGGGGCTCAGCCAT
CTTAATTAAAGGTCCAGGGTTCTCCTCCACGTCTCCAGCCTGCTTCAGCAGGCTGAAGTTAGTAGCTCCG
CTTCCGAATTCCTTGTACAGCTCGTCCATGCCGAGAGTGATCCCGGCGGCGGTCACGAACTCCAGCAGGA
CCATGTGATCGCGCTTCTCGTTGGGGTCTTTGCTCAGGGCGGACTGGTAGCTCAGGTAGTGGTTGTCGGG
CAGCAGCACGGGGCCGTCGCCGATGGGGGTGTTCTGCTGGTAGTGGTCGGCGAGCTGCACGCCGCCGTCC
TCGATGTTGTGGCGGATCTTGAAGTTGGCCTTGATGCCGTTCTTCTGCTTGTCGGCGGTGATATAGACGT
TGTGGCTGTTGTAGTTGTACTCCAGCTTGTGCCCCAGGATGTTGCCGTCCTCCTTGAAGTCGATGCCCTT
CAGCTCGATGCGGTTCACCAGGGTGTCGCCCTCGAACTTCACCTCGGCGCGGGTCTTGTAGTTGCCGTCG
TCCTTGAAGAAGATGGTGCGCTCCTGGACGTAGCCTTCGGGCATGGCGGACTTGAAGAAGTCGTGCTGCT
TCATGTGGTCGGGGTAGCGGGCGAAGCACTGCAGGCCGTAGCCCAGGGTGGTCACGAGGGTGGGCCAGGG
CACGGGCAGCTTGCCGGTGGTGCAGATCAGCTTCAGGGTCAGCTTGCCGTAGGTGGCATCGCCCTCGCCC
TCGCCGGACACGCTGAACTTGTGGCCGTTTACGTCGCCGTCCAGCTCGACCAGGATGGGCACCACCCCGG
TGAACAGCTCCTCGCCCTTGCTCACCATGGTACCTTCTCGACTGCGCTCTCAGGCACGACACGACTCCTC
CGCTGCCCACCGCAGACTGAGGCAGCGCTGAGTCGCCGGCGCCGCAGCGCAGATGGTCGCGCCCGTGCCC
CCCTATCTCGCGCCTCGCGTGGTGCGGTCCGGCTGGGCCGGCGGCGGCGCGGACGCGACCAAGGTGGCCG
GGAAGGGGAGTTTGCGGGGGACCGGCGAGTGACGTCAGCGCGCCTTCAGTGCTGAGGCGGCGGTGGCGCG
CGCCGCCAGGCGGGGGCGAAGGCACTGTCCGCGGTGCTGAAGCTGGCAGTGCGCACGCGCCTCGCCGCAT
CCTGTTTCCCCTCCCCCTCTCTGATAGGGGATGCGCAATTTGGGGAATGGGGGTTGGGTGCTTGTCCAGT
GGGTCGGGGTCGGTCGTCAGGTAGGCACCCCCACCCCGCCTCATCCTGGTCCTAAAACCCACTTGCACTC
ATACGCAGGGCCCTCTGCAGTCTAGACACACGCGTGCGGCCGCAGGAACCCCTAGTGATGGAGTTGGCCA
CTCCCTCTCTGCGCGCTCGCTCGCTCACTGAGGCCGGGCGACCAAAGGTCGCCCGACGCCCGGGCGGCCT
CAGTGAGCGAGCGAGCGCGCAGCTGCCTGCAGGACATGTGAGCAAAAGGCCAGCAAAAGGCCAGGAACCG
TAAAAAGGCCGCGTTGCTGGCGTTTTTCCATAGGCTCCGCCCCCCTGACGAGCATCACAAAAATCGACGC
TCAAGTCAGAGGTGGCGAAACCCGACAGGACTATAAAGATACCAGGCGTTTCCCCCTGGAAGCTCCCTCG
TGCGCTCTCCTGTTCCGACCCTGCCGCTTACCGGATACCTGTCCGCCTTTCTCCCTTCGGGAAGCGTGGC
GCTTTCTCATAGCTCACGCTGTAGGTATCTCAGTTCGGTGTAGGTCGTTCGCTCCAAGCTGGGCTGTGTG
CACGAACCCCCCGTTCAGCCCGACCGCTGCGCCTTATCCGGTAACTATCGTCTTGAGTCCAACCCGGTAA
GACACGACTTATCGCCACTGGCAGCAGCCACTGGTAACAGGATTAGCAGAGCGAGGTATGTAGGCGGTGC
TACAGAGTTCTTGAAGTGGTGGCCTAACTACGGCTACACTAGAAGAACAGTATTTGGTATCTGCGCTCTG
CTGAAGCCAGTTACCTTCGGAAAAAGAGTTGGTAGCTCTTGATCCGGCAAACAAACCACCGCTGGTAGCG
GTGGTTTTTTTGTTTGCAAGCAGCAGATTACGCGCAGAAAAAAAGGATCTCAAGAAGATCCTTTGATCTT
TTCTACGGGGTCTGACGCTCAGTGGAACGAAAACTCACGTTAAGGGATTTTGGTCATGAGATTATCAAAA
AGGATCTTCACCTAGATCCTTTTAAATTAAAAATGAAGTTTTAAATCAATCTAAAGTATATATGAGTAAA
CTTGGTCTGACAGTTACCAATGCTTAATCAGTGAGGCACCTATCTCAGCGATCTGTCTATTTCGTTCATC
CATAGTTGCCTGACTCCCCGTCGTGTAGATAACTACGATACGGGAGGGCTTACCATCTGGCCCCAGTGCT
GCAATGATACCGCGAGACCCACGCTCACCGGCTCCAGATTTATCAGCAATAAACCAGCCAGCCGGAAGGG
CCGAGCGCAGAAGTGGTCCTGCAACTTTATCCGCCTCCATCCAGTCTATTAATTGTTGCCGGGAAGCTAG
AGTAAGTAGTTCGCCAGTTAATAGTTTGCGCAACGTTGTTGCCATTGCTACAGGCATCGTGGTGTCACGC
TCGTCGTTTGGTATGGCTTCATTCAGCTCCGGTTCCCAACGATCAAGGCGAGTTACATGATCCCCCATGT
TGTGCAAAAAAGCGGTTAGCTCCTTCGGTCCTCCGATCGTTGTCAGAAGTAAGTTGGCCGCAGTGTTATC
ACTCATGGTTATGGCAGCACTGCATAATTCTCTTACTGTCATGCCATCCGTAAGATGCTTTTCTGTGACT
GGTGAGTACTCAACCAAGTCATTCTGAGAATAGTGTATGCGGCGACCGAGTTGCTCTTGCCCGGCGTCAA
TACGGGATAATACCGCGCCACATAGCAGAACTTTAAAAGTGCTCATCATTGGAAAACGTTCTTCGGGGCG
AAAACTCTCAAGGATCTTACCGCTGTTGAGATCCAGTTCGATGTAACCCACTCGTGCACCCAACTGATCT
TCAGCATCTTTTACTTTCACCAGCGTTTCTGGGTGAGCAAAAACAGGAAGGCAAAATGCCGCAAAAAAGG
GAATAAGGGCGACACGGAAATGTTGAATACTCATACTCTTCCTTTTTCAATATTATTGAAGCATTTATCA
GGGTTATTGTCTCATGAGCGGATACATATTTGAATGTATTTAGAAAAATAAACAAATAGGGGTTCCGCGC
ACATTTCCCCGAAAAGTGCCACCTGACGTCTAAGAAACCATTATTATCATGACATTAACCTATAAAAATA
GGCGTATCACGAGGCCCTTTCGTCTCGCGCGTTTCGGTGATGACGGTGAAAACCTCTGACACATGCAGCT
CCCGGAGACGGTCACAGCTTGTCTGTAAGCGGATGCCGGGAGCAGACAAGCCCGTCAGGGCGCGTCAGCG
GGTGTTGGCGGGTGTCGGGGCTGGCTTAACTATGCGGCATCAGAGCAGATTGTACTGAGAGTGCACCATA
AAATTGTAAACGTTAATATTTTGTTAAAATTCGCGTTAAATTTTTGTTAAATCAGCTCATTTTTTAACCA
ATAGACCGAAATCGGCAAAATCCCTTATAAATCAAAAGAATAGCCCGAGATAGAGT
[37 nt withheld, positions 6427-6463]
AAAGAACGTGGACTCCAACGTCAAAGG
[141 nt withheld, positions 6491-6631]
G
[46 nt withheld, positions 6633-6678]
A
[80 nt withheld, positions 6680-6759]
Features (pLannotate 1.2.2; 17 found; start..end, strand, type, name):
     16..67      +  misc_feature   bom (fragment): basis of mobility region from pBR322
     72..212     -  repeat_region  AAV2 ITR: inverted terminal repeat of adeno-associated virus serotype 2 inverted
    252..728     -  polyA_signal   hGH poly(A) signal: human growth hormone polyadenylation signal
    760..1348    -  misc_feature   WPRE: woodchuck hepatitis virus posttranscriptional regulatory element
   1348..1366    -  misc_feature   MCS (fragment): pBluescript multiple cloning site
   1370..1624    -  CDS            TRIM21 (fragment): RO52_HUMAN - Also known as RNF81, RO52, SSA1. Experimental evidence at protein level: Swiss-Prot protein existence level 1. E3 ubiquitin-protein ligase whose activity is dependent on E2 enzymes, UBE2D1, UBE2D2, UBE2E1 and UBE2E2. Forms a ubiquitin ligase complex in cooperation with the E2 UBE2D2 that is used not only for the ubiquitination of USP4 and IKBKB but also for its self-ubiquitination. Component of cullin-RING-based SCF (SKP1-CUL1-F-box protein) E3 ubiquitin-protein ligase complexes such as SCF(SKP2)-like complexes. A TRIM21-containing SCF(SKP2)-like complex is shown to mediate ubiqui
   1652..2800    -  CDS            MAPT (fragment): TAU_SPECI - Experimental evidence at protein level: Swiss-Prot protein existence level 1. Promotes microtubule assembly and stability, and might be involved in the establishment and maintenance of neuronal polarity. The C-terminus binds axonal microtubules while the N-terminus binds neural plasma membrane components, suggesting that tau functions as a linker protein between both. Axonal polarity is predetermined by tau localization (in the neuronal cell) in the domain of the cell body defined by the centrosome. The short isoforms allow plasticity of the cytoskeleton whereas the longer isoforms
   2882..3598    -  CDS            Venus: Venus is a basic (constitutively fluorescent) yellow fluorescent protein published in 2002, derived from Aequorea victoria. It is reported to be a rapidly-maturing weak dimer with moderate acid sensitivity.
   3612..4059    -  promoter       hSyn promoter: human synapsin I promoter; confers neuron-specific expression (Kügler et al., 2003)
   4139..4166    -  repeat_region  AAV2 ITR (fragment): inverted terminal repeat of adeno-associated virus serotype 2 inverted
   4195..4222    -  repeat_region  AAV2 ITR (fragment): inverted terminal repeat of adeno-associated virus serotype 2 inverted
   4295..4883    -  rep_origin     ori: high-copy-number ColE1/pMB1/pBR322/pUC origin of replication
   5054..5914    -  CDS            AmpR: β-lactamase; bla; confers resistance to ampicillin, carbenicillin, and related antibiotics
   5915..6019    -  promoter       AmpR promoter: bla
   6114..6149    +  CDS            rop (fragment): Rop protein, which maintains plasmids at low copy number; rop
   6251..6300    +  misc_feature   bom (fragment): basis of mobility region from pBR322
   6301..6756    -  rep_origin     f1 ori (sequence partly withheld): f1 bacteriophage origin of replication; arrow indicates direction of (+) strand synthesis
