[The description below was written by a language model from this plasmid's Addgene catalogue record and pLannotate feature annotations shown in this document.]
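Description:
AAV 9P31-hSyn-Venus-P2A-Tau-RING I18R/M72E is an AAV transfer plasmid for neuron-directed mammalian expression, built on a backbone recorded as AAV 9P31. It is propagated in bacteria through a high-copy ColE1/pUC-type origin and selected with ampicillin via the AmpR (β-lactamase) gene and its own promoter. An f1 phage origin and small remnants of pBR322 bom and rop sequences are also annotated in the backbone. The expression cassette lies between AAV2 inverted terminal repeats, which are the cis elements needed for replication and packaging of the cassette into AAV particles. One ITR is annotated as complete, while the other is detected only as two short fragments, which may reflect the difficulty of sequencing and annotating these repeats.

Within the ITRs, the human synapsin I promoter confers neuron-specific transcription of a single open reading frame. It begins with the yellow fluorescent protein Venus, followed according to the record by a P2A self-cleaving peptide (not separately annotated, but consistent with the gap between coding features). Next comes a tau (MAPT) coding sequence fused at its C-terminal end to a fragment of the E3 ubiquitin ligase TRIM21, corresponding to the RING domain named in the construct. The P2A allows Venus to be produced as a separate marker of transduced cells alongside the Tau-RING fusion. A WPRE and the human growth hormone polyadenylation signal follow to enhance transcript stability and processing. The I18R/M72E substitutions are in the RING portion by name; the record does not state their effect. The associated publication concerns using templated aggregation to degrade pathogenic tau assemblies, so this construct belongs to that set of Tau-RING expression vectors.
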