Addgene plasmid #233694: AAV 9P31-hSyn-Venus-P2A-Tau-RING I18R/M72E
Purpose: AAV expression of Venus-P2A-Tau-RING-I18R/M72E from hSyn promoter
Depositing lab: Leo James. Depositing organization: MRC Laboratory of Molecular Biology. Publication: Co-opting templated aggregation to degrade pathogenic tau assemblies and improve motor function. Miller LVC, Papa G, Vaysburd M, Cheng S, Sweeney PW, Smith A, Franco C, Katsinelos T, Huang M, Sanford SAI, Benn J, Farnsworth J, Higginson K, Joyner H, McEwan WA, James LC. Cell. 2024 Oct 17;187(21):5967-5980.e17. doi: 10.1016/j.cell.2024.08.024. Epub 2024 Sep 13. PubMed 39276772.
Backbone
  Vector backbone: AAV 9P31
  Vector type: Mammalian Expression, AAV
Growth in bacteria
  Bacterial resistance: Ampicillin, 100 μg/mL
  Growth temperature: 37°C
  Growth strain: NEB Stable
  Copy number: Unknown
Gene/Insert
  Gene/Insert name: Venus-P2A-Tau-RING I18R-M72E
Terms and licenses: Academic/Nonprofit Terms; Industry Terms: Not Available to Industry
How to cite: AAV 9P31-hSyn-Venus-P2A-Tau-RING I18R/M72E was a gift from Leo James (Addgene plasmid # 233694 ; http://n2t.net/addgene:233694 ; RRID:Addgene_233694)
